>Addgene plasmid #205653 | LMAPVW | addgene full sequence | sequence record 409383 | Addgene NGS Result
GGAAGGGCTAATTCACTCCCAAAGAAGACAAGATATCCTTGATCTGTGGATCTACCACACACAAGGCTAC
TTCCCTGATTAGCAGAACTACACACCAGGGCCAGGGGTCAGATATCCACTGACCTTTGGATGGTGCTACA
AGCTAGTACCAGTTGAGCCAGATAAGGTAGAAGAGGCCAATAAAGGAGAGAACACCAGCTTGTTACACCC
TGTGAGCCTGCATGGGATGGATGACCCGGAGAGAGAAGTGTTAGAGTGGAGGTTTGACAGCCGCCTAGCA
TTTCATCACGTGGCCCGAGAGCTGCATCCGGAGTACTTCAAGAACTGCTGATATCGAGCTTGCTACAAGG
GACTTTCCGCTGGGGACTTTCCAGGGAGGCGTGGCCTGGGCGGGACTGGGGAGTGGCGAGCCCTCAGATC
CTGCATATAAGCAGCTGCTTTTTGCCTGTACTGGGTCTCTCTGGTTAGACCAGATCTGAGCCTGGGAGCT
CTCTGGCTAACTAGGGAACCCACTGCTTAAGCCTCAATAAAGCTTGCCTTGAGTGCTTCAAGTAGTGTGT
GCCCGTCTGTTGTGTGACTCTGGTAACTAGAGATCCCTCAGACCCTTTTAGTCAGTGTGGAAAATCTCTA
GCAGTGGCGCCCGAACAGGGACTTGAAAGCGAAAGGGAAACCAGAGGAGCTCTCTCGACGCAGGACTCGG
CTTGCTGAAGCGCGCACGGCAAGAGGCGAGGGGCGGCGACTGGTGAGTACGCCAAAAATTTTGACTAGCG
GAGGCTAGAAGGAGAGAGATGGGTGCGAGAGCGTCAGTATTAAGCGGGGGAGAATTAGATCGCGATGGGA
AAAAATTCGGTTAAGGCCAGGGGGAAAGAAAAAATATAAATTAAAACATATAGTATGGGCAAGCAGGGAG
CTAGAACGATTCGCAGTTAATCCTGGCCTGTTAGAAACATCAGAAGGCTGTAGACAAATACTGGGACAGC
TACAACCATCCCTTCAGACAGGATCAGAAGAACTTAGATCATTATATAATACAGTAGCAACCCTCTATTG
TGTGCATCAAAGGATAGAGATAAAAGACACCAAGGAAGCTTTAGACAAGATAGAGGAAGAGCAAAACAAA
AGTAAGACCACCGCACAGCAAGCGGCCGGCCGCTGATCTTCAGACCTGGAGGAGGAGATATGAGGGACAA
TTGGAGAAGTGAATTATATAAATATAAAGTAGTAAAAATTGAACCATTAGGAGTAGCACCCACCAAGGCA
AAGAGAAGAGTGGTGCAGAGAGAAAAAAGAGCAGTGGGAATAGGAGCTTTGTTCCTTGGGTTCTTGGGAG
CAGCAGGAAGCACTATGGGCGCAGCGTCAATGACGCTGACGGTACAGGCCAGACAATTATTGTCTGGTAT
AGTGCAGCAGCAGAACAATTTGCTGAGGGCTATTGAGGCGCAACAGCATCTGTTGCAACTCACAGTCTGG
GGCATCAAGCAGCTCCAGGCAAGAATCCTGGCTGTGGAAAGATACCTAAAGGATCAACAGCTCCTGGGGA
TTTGGGGTTGCTCTGGAAAACTCATTTGCACCACTGCTGTGCCTTGGAATGCTAGTTGGAGTAATAAATC
TCTGGAACAGATTTGGAATCACACGACCTGGATGGAGTGGGACAGAGAAATTAACAATTACACAAGCTTA
ATACACTCCTTAATTGAAGAATCGCAAAACCAGCAAGAAAAGAATGAACAAGAATTATTGGAATTAGATA
AATGGGCAAGTTTGTGGAATTGGTTTAACATAACAAATTGGCTGTGGTATATAAAATTATTCATAATGAT
AGTAGGAGGCTTGGTAGGTTTAAGAATAGTTTTTGCTGTACTTTCTATAGTGAATAGAGTTAGGCAGGGA
TATTCACCATTATCGTTTCAGACCCACCTCCCAACCCCGAGGGGACCCGACAGGCCCGAAGGAATAGAAG
AAGAAGGTGGAGAGAGAGACAGAGACAGATCCATTCGATTAGTGAACGGATCTCGACGGTATCGCCTTTA
AAAGAAAAGGGGGGATTGGGGGGTACAGTGCAGGGGAAAGAATAGTAGACATAATAGCAACAGACATACA
AACTAAAGAATTACAAAAACAAATTACAAAAATTCAAAATTTTCGGGTTTATTACAGGGACAGCAGAGAT
CCAGTTTATCGATTGGCACGTATACTGAGTCATTAGGGACTTTCCAATGGGTTTTGCCCAGTACATAAGG
TCAATAGGGGTGAATCAACAGGAAAGTCCCATTGGAGCCAAGTACACTGAGTCAATAGGGACTTTCCATT
GGGTTTTGCCCAGTACAAAAGGTCAATAGGGGGTGAGTCAATGGGTTTTTCCCATTATTGGCACGTACAT
AAGGTCAATAGGGGTGAGTCATTGGGTTTTTCCAGCCAATTTAATTATAACGCCATGTACTTTCCCACCA
TTGACGTCAATGGGCTATTGAAACTAATGCAACGTGACCTTTAAACGGTACTTTCCCATAGCTGATTAAT
GGGAAAGTACCGTTGTCGAGCCAATACACGTCAATGGGAAGTGAAAGGGCAGCCAAAACGTAACACCGCC
CCGGTTTTCCCCTGGAAATTCCATATTGGCACGCATTCTATTGGCTGAGCTGCGTTCTACGTGGGTATAA
GAGGCGCGACCAGCGTCCGTACCGTCGCAGTCTTCGGTCTGACCACCGTAGAACGCAGAAGCGCTTCGAC
TAGGGATAACAGGGTAATTGTTTGAATGAGGCTTCAGTACTTTACAGAATCGTTGCCTGCACATCTTGGA
AACACTTGCTGGGATTACTTCGACTTCTTAACCCAACAGAAGGCTCGAGAAGGTATATTGCTGTTGACAG
GATCCACATTAACAACTTTAAGTCCAGCAATTTGAGTTAAGGGTGTTGCTCTCAATGATTTCACTAATGG
TTCAATTTTTAATTTCTTTTCTTCTGGTTCAAAATTCAAGTTTCAAGTGAAAGTGTAATATGCACCCATT
TCTTTCAATAAATCTTCTAAATAGTCCACTAATGTTTTATTTTGTTTTTTACAAAATCAAGCAGCCTCTG
CTATCAATATAGAACCTTGTATTCCATCTTTATCTCTAGCTGAGTCATCAATTACATATCCATAACTTTC
TTCATAAGCAAAAACAAAATTTAATCCGTTATCTTCTTCTTTAGCAATTTCTCTACCCATTCATTTCAAT
CCAGTTAAAGTTTTTACAATCTTAACTCCATATTTTTCCTGAGCGATTCTATCACCCAAATCACTTGTTA
CAAAACTTGAATATAGAGCCGGATTTTTTGGAATGCTATTTAAGCGTTTTAGATTTGATAATTTTCAATC
AATTAAAATTGGTCCTGTTTGATTTCCATCTAATCTTACAAAATGACCATCATGTTTTATTGCCATTCCA
AATCTGTCAGCATCTGGGTCATTCATAATAATAATATCTGCATCATGTTTAATACCATATTCAAGCGGTA
TTTTTCATGCAGGATCAAATTCTGGATTTGGATTTACAACATTTTTCAATGTTTCATCTTCAAATGCACG
ATCTTCACCCTCAATAACGTTATATCCTGATTCACGTAATCTTTTTGGGGTAAATTTAGTTCCTGTTCCA
TTAACTGCGCTAAAAATAGGGCCCTGCCTCGGACTTCAAGGGGCTAGAATTCGAGCAATTATCTTGTTTA
CTAAAACTGAATACCTTGCTATCTCTTTGATACATTTTTACAAAGCTGAATTAAAATGGTATAAATTAAA
TCACTTTTTTCAATTCTACCGGGTAGGGGAGGCGCTTTTCCCAAGGCAGTCTGGAGCATGCGCTTTAGCA
GCCCCGCTGGGCACTTGGCGCTACACAAGTGGCCTCTGGCCTCGCACACATTCCACATCCACCGGTAGGC
GCCAACCGGCTCCGTTCTTTGGTGGCCCCTTCGCGCCACCTTCTACTCCTCCCCTAGTCAGGAAGTTCCC
CCCCGCCCCGCAGCTCGCGTCGTGCAGGACGTGACAAATGGAAGTAGCACGTCTCACTAGTCTCGTGCAG
ATGGACAGCACCGCTGAGCAATGGAAGCGGGTAGGCCTTTGGGGCAGCGGCCAATAGCAGCTTTGCTCCT
TCGCTTTCTGGGCTCAGAGGCTGGGAAGGGGTGGGTCCGGGGGCGGGCTCAGGGGCGGGCTCAGGGGCGG
GGCGGGCGCCCGAAGGTCCTCCGGAGGCCCGGCATTCTGCACGCTTCAAAAGCGCACGTCTGCCGCGCTG
TTCTCCTCTTCCTCATCTCCGGGCCTTTCGACCTTTAATTAACCACCATGGTGAGCAAGGGCGAGGAGCT
GTTCACCGGGGTGGTGCCCATCCTGGTCGAGCTGGACGGCGACGTAAACGGCCACAAGTTCAGCGTGTCC
GGCGAGGGCGAGGGCGATGCCACCTACGGCAAGCTGACCCTGAAGCTGATCTGCACCACCGGCAAGCTGC
CCGTGCCCTGGCCCACCCTCGTGACCACCCTGGGCTACGGCCTGCAGTGCTTCGCCCGCTACCCCGACCA
CATGAAGCAGCACGACTTCTTCAAGTCCGCCATGCCCGAAGGCTACGTCCAGGAGCGCACCATCTTCTTC
AAGGACGACGGCAACTACAAGACCCGCGCCGAGGTGAAGTTCGAGGGCGACACCCTGGTGAACCGCATCG
AGCTGAAGGGCATCGACTTCAAGGAGGACGGCAACATCCTGGGGCACAAGCTGGAGTACAACTACAACAG
CCACAACGTCTATATCACCGCCGACAAGCAGAAGAACGGCATCAAGGCCAACTTCAAGATCCGCCACAAC
ATCGAGGACGGCGGCGTGCAGCTCGCCGACCACTACCAGCAGAACACCCCCATCGGCGACGGCCCCGTGC
TGCTGCCCGACAACCACTACCTGAGCTACCAGTCCGCCCTGAGCAAAGACCCCAACGAGAAGCGCGATCA
CATGGTCCTGCTGGAGTTCGTGACCGCCGCCGGGATCACTCTCGGCATGGACGAGCTGTACAAGTAAGTT
TAAACATCAACCTCTGGATTACAAAATTTGTGAAAGATTGACTGGTATTCTTAACTATGTTGCTCCTTTT
ACGCTATGTGGATACGCTGCTTTAATGCCTTTGTATCATGCTATTGCTTCCCGTATGGCTTTCATTTTCT
CCTCCTTGTATAAATCCTGGTTGCTGTCTCTTTATGAGGAGTTGTGGCCCGTTGTCAGGCAACGTGGCGT
GGTGTGCACTGTGTTTGCTGACGCAACCCCCACTGGTTGGGGCATTGCCACCACCTGTCAGCTCCTTTCC
GGGACTTTCGCTTTCCCCCTCCCTATTGCCACGGCGGAACTCATCGCCGCCTGCCTTGCCCGCTGCTGGA
CAGGGGCTCGGCTGTTGGGCACTGACAATTCCGTGGTGTTGTCGGGGAAGCTGACGTCCTTTCCATGGCT
GCTCGCCTGTGTTGCCACCTGGATTCTGCGCGGGACGTCCTTCTGCTACGTCCCTTCGGCCCTCAATCCA
GCGGACCTTCCTTCCCGCGGCCTGCTGCCGGCTCTGCGGCCTCTTCCGCGTCTTCGCCTTCGCCCTCAGA
CGAGTCGGATCTCCCTTTGGGCCGCCTCCCCGCCTGGCCTGCAGGGGTACCTTTAAGACCAATGACTTAC
AAGGCAGCTGTAGATCTTAGCCACTTTTTAAAAGAAAAGAGGGGACTGGAAGGGCTAATTCACTCCCAAC
GAAGACAAGATATCCTTGATCTGTGGATCTACCACACACAAGGCTACTTCCCTGATTAGCAGAACTACAC
ACCAGGGCCAGGGGTCAGATATCCACTGACCTTTGGATGGTGCTACAAGCTAGTACCAGTTGAGCCAGAT
AAGGTAGAAGAGGCCAATAAAGGAGAGAACACCAGCTTGTTACACCCTGTGAGCCTGCATGGGATGGATG
ACCCGGAGAGAGAAGTGTTAGAGTGGAGGTTTGACAGCCGCCTAGCATTTCATCACGTGGCCCGAGAGCT
GCATCCGGAGTACTTCAAGAACTGCTGATATCGAGCTTGCTACAAGGGACTTTCCGCTGGGGACTTTCCA
GGGAGGCGTGGCCTGGGCGGGACTGGGGAGTGGCGAGCCCTCAGATCCTGCATATAAGCAGCTGCTTTTT
GCCTGTACTGGGTCTCTCTGGTTAGACCAGATCTGAGCCTGGGAGCTCTCTGGCTAACTAGGGAACCCAC
TGCTTAAGCCTCAATAAAGCTTGCCTTGAGTGCTTCAAGTAGTGTGTGCCCGTCTGTTGTGTGACTCTGG
TAACTAGAGATCCCTCAGACCCTTTTAGTCAGTGTGGAAAATCTCTAGCAGTAGTAGTTCATGTCATCTT
ATTATTCAGTATTTATAACTTGCAAAGAAATGAATATCAGAGAGTGAGAGGCCTTGACATTGCTAGCGTT
TTACCGTCGACCTCTAGCTAGAGCTTGGCGTAATCATGGTCATAGCTGTTTCCTGTGTGAAATTGTTATC
CGCTCACAATTCCACACAACATACGAGCCGGAAGCATAAAGTGTAAAGCCTGGGGTGCCTAATGAGTGAG
CTAACTCACATTAATTGCGTTGCGCTCACTGCCCGCTTTCCAGTCGGGAAACCTGTCGTGCCAGCTGCAT
TAATGAATCGGCCAACGCGCGGGGAGAGGCGGTTTGCGTATTGGGCGCTCTTCCGCTTCCTCGCTCACTG
ACTCGCTGCGCTCGGTCGTTCGGCTGCGGCGAGCGGTATCAGCTCACTCAAAGGCGGTAATACGGTTATC
CACAGAATCAGGGGATAACGCAGGAAAGAACATGTGAGCAAAAGGCCAGCAAAAGGCCAGGAACCGTAAA
AAGGCCGCGTTGCTGGCGTTTTTCCATAGGCTCCGCCCCCCTGACGAGCATCACAAAAATCGACGCTCAA
GTCAGAGGTGGCGAAACCCGACAGGACTATAAAGATACCAGGCGTTTCCCCCTGGAAGCTCCCTCGTGCG
CTCTCCTGTTCCGACCCTGCCGCTTACCGGATACCTGTCCGCCTTTCTCCCTTCGGGAAGCGTGGCGCTT
TCTCATAGCTCACGCTGTAGGTATCTCAGTTCGGTGTAGGTCGTTCGCTCCAAGCTGGGCTGTGTGCACG
AACCCCCCGTTCAGCCCGACCGCTGCGCCTTATCCGGTAACTATCGTCTTGAGTCCAACCCGGTAAGACA
CGACTTATCGCCACTGGCAGCAGCCACTGGTAACAGGATTAGCAGAGCGAGGTATGTAGGCGGTGCTACA
GAGTTCTTGAAGTGGTGGCCTAACTACGGCTACACTAGAAGAACAGTATTTGGTATCTGCGCTCTGCTGA
AGCCAGTTACCTTCGGAAAAAGAGTTGGTAGCTCTTGATCCGGCAAACAAACCACCGCTGGTAGCGGTGG
TTTTTTTGTTTGCAAGCAGCAGATTACGCGCAGAAAAAAAGGATCTCAAGAAGATCCTTTGATCTTTTCT
ACGGGGTCTGACGCTCAGTGGAACGAAAACTCACGTTAAGGGATTTTGGTCATGAGATTATCAAAAAGGA
TCTTCACCTAGATCCTTTTAAATTAAAAATGAAGTTTTAAATCAATCTAAAGTATATATGAGTAAACTTG
GTCTGACAGTTACCAATGCTTAATCAGTGAGGCACCTATCTCAGCGATCTGTCTATTTCGTTCATCCATA
GTTGCCTGACTCCCCGTCGTGTAGATAACTACGATACGGGAGGGCTTACCATCTGGCCCCAGTGCTGCAA
TGATACCGCGAGACCCACGCTCACCGGCTCCAGATTTATCAGCAATAAACCAGCCAGCCGGAAGGGCCGA
GCGCAGAAGTGGTCCTGCAACTTTATCCGCCTCCATCCAGTCTATTAATTGTTGCCGGGAAGCTAGAGTA
AGTAGTTCGCCAGTTAATAGTTTGCGCAACGTTGTTGCCATTGCTACAGGCATCGTGGTGTCACGCTCGT
CGTTTGGTATGGCTTCATTCAGCTCCGGTTCCCAACGATCAAGGCGAGTTACATGATCCCCCATGTTGTG
CAAAAAAGCGGTTAGCTCCTTCGGTCCTCCGATCGTTGTCAGAAGTAAGTTGGCCGCAGTGTTATCACTC
ATGGTTATGGCAGCACTGCATAATTCTCTTACTGTCATGCCATCCGTAAGATGCTTTTCTGTGACTGGTG
AGTACTCAACCAAGTCATTCTGAGAATAGTGTATGCGGCGACCGAGTTGCTCTTGCCCGGCGTCAATACG
GGATAATACCGCGCCACATAGCAGAACTTTAAAAGTGCTCATCATTGGAAAACGTTCTTCGGGGCGAAAA
CTCTCAAGGATCTTACCGCTGTTGAGATCCAGTTCGATGTAACCCACTCGTGCACCCAACTGATCTTCAG
CATCTTTTACTTTCACCAGCGTTTCTGGGTGAGCAAAAACAGGAAGGCAAAATGCCGCAAAAAAGGGAAT
AAGGGCGACACGGAAATGTTGAATACTCATACTCTTCCTTTTTCAATATTATTGAAGCATTTATCAGGGT
TATTGTCTCATGAGCGGATACATATTTGAATGTATTTAGAAAAATAAACAAATAGGGGTTCCGCGCACAT
TTCCCCGAAAAGTGCCACCTGACGTCGACGGATCGGGAGATCAACTTGTTTATTGCAGCTTATAATGGTT
ACAAATAAAGCAATAGCATCACAAATTTCACAAATAAAGCATTTTTTTCACTGCATTCTAGTTGTGGTTT
GTCCAAACTCATCAATGTATCTTATCATGTCTGGATCAACTGGATAACTCAAGCTAACCAAAATCATCCC
AAACTTCCCACCCCATACCCTATTACCACTGCCAATTACCTGTGGTTTCATTTACTCTAAACCTGTGATT
CCTCTGAATTATTTTCATTTTAAAGAAATTGTATTTGTTAAATATGTACTACAAACTTAGTAGTT
Features (pLannotate 1.2.2; 22 found; start..end, strand, type, name):
    376..633     +  LTR            5' LTR (truncated): truncated 5' long terminal repeat (LTR) from HIV-1
    680..805     +  misc_feature   HIV-1 Ψ: packaging signal of human immunodeficiency virus type 1
    789..1127    +  CDS            HIV-1 gag (fragment): gag protein from human immunodeficiency virus 1; gag
   1302..1535    +  misc_feature   RRE: The Rev response element (RRE) of HIV-1 allows for Rev-dependent mRNA export from the nucleus to the cytoplasm.
   1912..2012    +  CDS            Rev (fragment): human immunodeficiency virus 1 (HIV-1) Rev protein; rev; enhances nuclear export of unspliced and incompletely spliced viral mRNAs
   2027..2142    +  misc_feature   cPPT/CTS: central polypurine tract and central termination sequence of HIV-1 (lacking the first T)
   2184..2719    +  promoter       mCMV promoter: mouse cytomegalovirus (CMV) immediate early promoter
   3664..3787    +  ncRNA          3' miR-30a: sequence downstream of the 71-nt precursor of the human miR-30a microRNA (Zeng et al., 2002) miRNA
   3801..4300    +  promoter       PGK promoter: mouse phosphoglycerate kinase 1 promoter
   4318..5037    +  CDS            Venus: yellow fluorescent protein (YFP) with fast and efficient maturation (Nagai et al., 2002) mammalian codon-optimized
   5046..5633    +  misc_feature   WPRE: woodchuck hepatitis virus posttranscriptional regulatory element
   5647..6045    +  CDS            nef (fragment): NEF_HV1BR - Experimental evidence at protein level: Swiss-Prot protein existence level 1. Extracellular Nef protein targets CD4(+) T-lymphocytes for apoptosis by interacting with CXCR4 surface receptors (PubMed:14990729). From Human immunodeficiency virus type 1 group M subtype B (isolate BRU/LAI) (HIV-1).
   6093..6350    +  LTR            5' LTR (truncated): truncated 5' long terminal repeat (LTR) from HIV-1
   6503..6519    -  protein_bind   lac operator: The lac repressor binds to the lac operator to inhibit transcription in E. coli. This inhibition can be relieved by adding lactose or isopropyl-β-D-thiogalactopyranoside (IPTG). lac repressor encoded by lacI
   6527..6557    -  promoter       lac promoter: promoter for the E. coli lac operon
   6572..6593    -  protein_bind   CAP binding site: CAP binding activates transcription in the presence of cAMP. E. coli catabolite activator protein
   6606..6698    -  CDS            lacI (fragment): lac repressor; lacI; The lac repressor binds to the lac operator to inhibit transcription in E. coli. This inhibition can be relieved by adding lactose or isopropyl-β-D-thiogalactopyranoside (IPTG).
   6881..7469    -  rep_origin     ori: high-copy-number ColE1/pMB1/pBR322/pUC origin of replication
   7640..8500    -  CDS            AmpR: β-lactamase; bla; confers resistance to ampicillin, carbenicillin, and related antibiotics
   8501..8605    -  promoter       AmpR promoter: bla
   8653..8787    +  polyA_signal   SV40 poly(A) signal: SV40 polyadenylation signal
   8954..328     +  CDS            nef (fragment) (across the origin): NEF_HV1BR - Experimental evidence at protein level: Swiss-Prot protein existence level 1. Extracellular Nef protein targets CD4(+) T-lymphocytes for apoptosis by interacting with CXCR4 surface receptors (PubMed:14990729). From Human immunodeficiency virus type 1 group M subtype B (isolate BRU/LAI) (HIV-1).
