[The description below was written by a language model from this plasmid's Addgene catalogue record and pLannotate feature annotations shown in this document.]
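Description:
LMAPVW is an HIV-1-based lentiviral vector built on the pLVX-Puro backbone and intended as an empty shRNAmir (microRNA-embedded shRNA) backbone for RNA interference with a fluorescent readout. In bacteria it is maintained through a high-copy ColE1/pUC-type origin and selected with ampicillin via the β-lactamase gene. Remnants of the lac promoter/operator region and an SV40 poly(A) signal lie in the plasmid backbone outside the viral region. The viral portion is bounded by two HIV-1 LTR annotations and contains the Ψ packaging signal with a partial gag sequence, the Rev response element for Rev-dependent nuclear export of the genomic RNA, and the cPPT/CTS element that aids nuclear import. A WPRE placed before the 3′ LTR enhances transcript stability and expression. The nef fragments flagged next to each LTR are most likely residual viral sequence adjoining the LTRs rather than functional coding regions.

The payload consists of two cassettes in tandem. A mouse cytomegalovirus immediate-early (mCMV) promoter drives the synthetic miR-AB scaffold, which according to the record was inserted between BamHI and ApaI sites. The feature table annotates only a 3′ miR-30a flanking sequence at the end of this region, leaving roughly 900 nt after the promoter uncharacterised, so the detailed architecture of the scaffold is not stated. Downstream, a mouse PGK promoter expresses the yellow fluorescent protein Venus, which marks transduced cells. No puromycin resistance gene is annotated despite the parental backbone name, which suggests that Venus occupies that position. The construct belongs to a toolkit for colour-barcoded, multiplexed RNAi at the single-cell level, in which the reporter colour identifies which knockdown vector a cell carries.
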