Addgene plasmid #205653: LMAPVW
Purpose: shRNAmir backbone for RNA interference, with Venus reporter
Depositing lab: Dapeng Wang. Depositing organization: Shandong Medical and Pharmaceutical University. Publication: miR-AB, a miRNA-based shRNA viral toolkit for multicolor-barcoded multiplex RNAi at a single-cell level. Wang D, Xiu J, Zhao J, Luo J. EMBO Rep. 2022 Apr 5;23(4):e53691. doi: 10.15252/embr.202153691. Epub 2022 Feb 24. PubMed 35201651.
Backbone
  Vector backbone: pLVX-Puro
  Backbone manufacturer: Clontech
  Vector type: Lentiviral
Growth in bacteria
  Bacterial resistance: Ampicillin, 100 μg/mL
  Growth temperature: 37°C
  Growth strain: NEB Stable
  Copy number: High Copy
Gene/Insert
  Gene/Insert name: miR-AB
  Species: Synthetic
  Promoter: mCMV
  Cloning method: Restriction Enzyme; 5′ cloning site BamHI (unknown if destroyed); 3′ cloning site ApaI (unknown if destroyed)
  Sequencing primers: 3′ PGK Reverse: GCCAGAGGCCACTTGTGTAG
Terms and licenses: Academic/Nonprofit Terms; Industry Terms: Not Available to Industry
How to cite: LMAPVW was a gift from Dapeng Wang (Addgene plasmid # 205653 ; http://n2t.net/addgene:205653 ; RRID:Addgene_205653)
